Addgene plasmid #48180: psicheck-2-Hsdl2-mod
Purpose: contains Renilla Luciferase gene preceded by a mutated (ATG --> TTG) upstream open reading frame element
Depositing lab: Vamsi Mootha. Depositing organization: Massachusetts General Hospital. Publication: Upstream open reading frames cause widespread reduction of protein expression and are polymorphic among humans. Calvo SE, Pagliarini DJ, Mootha VK. Proc Natl Acad Sci U S A. 2009 May 5;106(18):7507-12. doi: 10.1073/pnas.0810916106. Epub 2009 Apr 16. PubMed 19372376.
Backbone
  Vector backbone: psicheck2
  Backbone manufacturer: Promega
  Backbone size w/o insert (bp): 6273
  Total vector size (bp): 6445
  Vector type: Luciferase
Growth in bacteria
  Bacterial resistance: Ampicillin, 100 μg/mL
  Growth temperature: 37°C
  Growth strain: Top10
  Copy number: High Copy
Gene/Insert
  Gene/Insert name: 5" UTR of HSDL2
  Species: M. musculus (mouse)
  Insert size (bp): 172
  Mutation: A/T MUTATION IN ATG OF UORF
  GenBank ID: NM_024255
  Entrez Gene: Hsdl2 (a.k.a. 2610207I16Rik)
  Cloning method: Restriction Enzyme; 5′ cloning site Nhe1 (not destroyed); 3′ cloning site Nhe1 (not destroyed)
  Sequencing primers: 5′ T7
Terms and licenses: Academic/Nonprofit Terms; Industry Terms: Not Available to Industry
How to cite: psicheck-2-Hsdl2-mod was a gift from Vamsi Mootha (Addgene plasmid # 48180 ; http://n2t.net/addgene:48180 ; RRID:Addgene_48180)
