[The description below was written by a language model from this plasmid's Addgene catalogue record.]
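Description:
psicheck-2-Hsdl2-mod is a luciferase reporter plasmid built on the commercial psiCHECK-2 backbone, a dual-luciferase vector that carries a Renilla luciferase reporter together with a second, independently expressed firefly luciferase used as an internal normalisation control. The plasmid is about 6.4 kb in total, is maintained at high copy number in E. coli, and is selected with ampicillin. The record does not list the promoters or other backbone elements, and no feature table is available, so details of the expression cassettes beyond what is generally known for this backbone are not stated.

The insert is a 172 bp fragment corresponding to the 5′ untranslated region of mouse Hsdl2, cloned at a single NheI site (retained on both sides) so that it lies immediately upstream of the Renilla luciferase coding sequence. This 5′ UTR naturally contains an upstream open reading frame (uORF). In this "mod" version, the uORF start codon has been changed from ATG to TTG by an A-to-T substitution, which abolishes the canonical initiation codon. Ribosomes scanning the transcript should therefore no longer initiate at the uORF and should reach the Renilla start codon more efficiently.

The construct is intended for testing how a uORF affects downstream protein expression. Renilla activity, normalised to firefly activity from the same plasmid, would presumably be compared with a matching construct carrying the unmutated UTR, and the difference between the two indicates how strongly the Hsdl2 uORF represses translation of the main reading frame.
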