>Addgene plasmid #48180 | psicheck-2-Hsdl2-mod | depositor partial sequence | sequence record 69760 | T7
GCTAGCTCTTGTAAGCTCTCGGTCTTGTAGGATCTCGGTCTTGTAGGAGGGCCGGTCCCCGAGCGGGTCT
CGGGGCGGGGCCCGGGGCGCGGCTAATTGCGGAGAGAAAGTTCGCCTGTCACTCACAGCTCGCTGCTGTT
CCACTGCCACCAAGTTCTCTGAACTGCGAAGGTCATGTTGCTAGC
