>Addgene plasmid #48180 | psicheck-2-Hsdl2-mod | addgene partial sequence | sequence record 71818 | chim-int-F 5'-TCTTACTGACATCCACTTTGCC-3'
ACAGCTCTTAAGGCTAGAGTACTTAATACGACTCACTATAGGCTAGCTCTTGTAAGCTCTCGGTCTTGTA
GGATCTCGGTCTTGTAGGAGGGCCGGTCCCCGAGCGGGTCTCGGGGCGGGGCCCGGGGCGCGGCTAATTG
CGGAGAGAAAGTTCGCCTGTCACTCACAGCTCGCTGCTGTTCCACTGCCACCAAGTTCTCTGAACTGCGA
AGGTCATGTTGCTAGCCACCTTGGCTTCCAAGGTGTACGACCCCGAGCAACGCAAACGCATGATCACTGG
GCCTCAGTGGTGGGCTCGCTGCAAGCAAATGAACGTGCTGGACTCCTTCATCAACTACTATGATTCCGAG
AAGCACGCCGAGAACGCCGTGATTTTTCTGCATGGTAACGCTGCCTCCAGCTACCTGTGGAGGCACGTCG
TGCCTCACATCGAGCCCGTGGCTAGATGCATCATCCCTGATCTGATCGGAATGGGTAAGTCCGGCAAGAG
CGGGAATGGCTCATATCGCCTCCTGGATCACTACAAGTACCTCACCGCTTGGTTCGAGCTGCTGAACCTT
CCAAAGAAAATCATCTTTGTGGGCCACGACTGGGGGGCTTGTCTGGCCTTTCACTACTCCTACGAGCACC
AAGACAAGATCAAGGCCATCGTCCATGCTGAGAGTGTCGTGGACGTGATCGAGTCCTGGGACGAGTGGCC
TGACATCGAGGAGGATATCGCCCTGATCAAGAGCGAAGAGGGCGAGAAAATGGTGCTTGAGAATAACTTC
TTCGTCGAGACCATGCTCCCAAGCAAGATCATGCGGAAACTGGAGCCTGA
